>Addgene plasmid #215712 | Ecoli PancACe | addgene full sequence | sequence record 430919 | Addgene NGS Result
TTGGCGAATGGG
[124 nt withheld, positions 13-136]
C
[91 nt withheld, positions 138-228]
A
[49 nt withheld, positions 230-278]
CCTTTGACGTTGGAGTCCACGTTCTTT
[37 nt withheld, positions 306-342]
ACCCTATCTCGGTCTATTCTTTTGATTTATAAGGGATTTTGCCGATTTCGGCCTATTGGTTAAAAAATGA
GCTGATTTAACAAAAATTTAACGCGAATTTTAACAAAATATTAACGCTTACAATTTAGGTGGCACTTTTC
GGGGAAATGTGCGCGGAACCCCTATTTGTTTATTTTTCTAAATACATTCAAATATGTATCCGCTCATGAA
TTAATTCTTAGAAAAACTCATCGAGCATCAAATGAAACTGCAATTTATTCATATCAGGATTATCAATACC
ATATTTTTGAAAAAGCCGTTTCTGTAATGAAGGAGAAAACTCACCGAGGCAGTTCCATAGGATGGCAAGA
TCCTGGTATCGGTCTGCGATTCCGACTCGTCCAACATCAATACAACCTATTAATTTCCCCTCGTCAAAAA
TAAGGTTATCAAGTGAGAAATCACCATGAGTGACGACTGAATCCGGTGAGAATGGCAAAAGTTTATGCAT
TTCTTTCCAGACTTGTTCAACAGGCCAGCCATTACGCTCGTCATCAAAATCACTCGCATCAACCAAACCG
TTATTCATTCGTGATTGCGCCTGAGCGAGACGAAATACGCGATCGCTGTTAAAAGGACAATTACAAACAG
GAATCGAATGCAACCGGCGCAGGAACACTGCCAGCGCATCAACAATATTTTCACCTGAATCAGGATATTC
TTCTAATACCTGGAATGCTGTTTTCCCGGGGATCGCAGTGGTGAGTAACCATGCATCATCAGGAGTACGG
ATAAAATGCTTGATGGTCGGAAGAGGCATAAATTCCGTCAGCCAGTTTAGTCTGACCATCTCATCTGTAA
CATCATTGGCAACGCTACCTTTGCCATGTTTCAGAAACAACTCTGGCGCATCGGGCTTCCCATACAATCG
ATAGATTGTCGCACCTGATTGCCCGACATTATCGCGAGCCCATTTATACCCATATAAATCAGCATCCATG
TTGGAATTTAATCGCGGCCTAGAGCAAGACGTTTCCCGTTGAATATGGCTCATAACACCCCTTGTATTAC
TGTTTATGTAAGCAGACAGTTTTATTGTTCATGACCAAAATCCCTTAACGTGAGTTTTCGTTCCACTGAG
CGTCAGACCCCGTAGAAAAGATCAAAGGATCTTCTTGAGATCCTTTTTTTCTGCGCGTAATCTGCTGCTT
GCAAACAAAAAAACCACCGCTACCAGCGGTGGTTTGTTTGCCGGATCAAGAGCTACCAACTCTTTTTCCG
AAGGTAACTGGCTTCAGCAGAGCGCAGATACCAAATACTGTCCTTCTAGTGTAGCCGTAGTTAGGCCACC
ACTTCAAGAACTCTGTAGCACCGCCTACATACCTCGCTCTGCTAATCCTGTTACCAGTGGCTGCTGCCAG
TGGCGATAAGTCGTGTCTTACCGGGTTGGACTCAAGACGATAGTTACCGGATAAGGCGCAGCGGTCGGGC
TGAACGGGGGGTTCGTGCACACAGCCCAGCTTGGAGCGAACGACCTACACCGAACTGAGATACCTACAGC
GTGAGCTATGAGAAAGCGCCACGCTTCCCGAAGGGAGAAAGGCGGACAGGTATCCGGTAAGCGGCAGGGT
CGGAACAGGAGAGCGCACGAGGGAGCTTCCAGGGGGAAACGCCTGGTATCTTTATAGTCCTGTCGGGTTT
CGCCACCTCTGACTTGAGCGTCGATTTTTGTGATGCTCGTCAGGGGGGCGGAGCCTATGGAAAAACGCCA
GCAACGCGGCCTTTTTACGGTTCCTGGCCTTTTGCTGGCCTTTTGCTCACATGTTCTTTCCTGCGTTATC
CCCTGATTCTGTGGATAACCGTATTACCGCCTTTGAGTGAGCTGATACCGCTCGCCGCAGCCGAACGACC
GAGCGCAGCGAGTCAGTGAGCGAGGAAGCGGAAGAGCGCCTGATGCGGTATTTTCTCCTTACGCATCTGT
GCGGTATTTCACACCGCAATGGTGCACTCTCAGTACAATCTGCTCTGATGCCGCATAGTTAAGCCAGTAT
ACACTCCGCTATCGCTACGTGACTGGGTCATGGCTGCGCCCCGACACCCGCCAACACCCGCTGACGCGCC
CTGACGGGCTTGTCTGCTCCCGGCATCCGCTTACAGACAAGCTGTGACCGTCTCCGGGAGCTGCATGTGT
CAGAGGTTTTCACCGTCATCACCGAAACGCGCGAGGCAGCTGCGGTAAAGCTCATCAGCGTGGTCGTGAA
GCGATTCACAGATGTCTGCCTGTTCATCCGCGTCCAGCTCGTTGAGTTTCTCCAGAAGCGTTAATGTCTG
GCTTCTGATAAAGCGGGCCATGTTAAGGGCGGTTTTTTCCTGTTTGGTCACTGATGCCTCCGTGTAAGGG
GGATTTCTGTTCATGGGGGTAATGATACCGATGAAACGAGAGAGGATGCTCACGATACGGGTTACTGATG
ATGAACATGCCCGGTTACTGGAACGTTGTGAGGGTAAACAACTGGCGGTATGGATGCGGCGGGACCAGAG
AAAAATCACTCAGGGTCAATGCCAGCGCTTCGTTAATACAGATGTAGGTGTTCCACAGGGTAGCCAGCAG
CATCCTGCGATGCAGATCCGGAACATAATGGTGCAGGGCGCTGACTTCCGCGTTTCCAGACTTTACGAAA
CACGGAAACCGAAGACCATTCATGTTGTTGCTCAGGTCGCAGACGTTTTGCAGCAGCAGTCGCTTCACGT
TCGCTCGCGTATCGGTGATTCATTCTGCTAACCAGTAAGGCAACCCCGCCAGCCTAGCCGGGTCCTCAAC
GACAGGAGCACGATCATGCGCACCCGTGGGGCCGCCATGCCGGCGATAATGGCCTGCTTCTCGCCGAAAC
GTTTGGTGGCGGGACCAGTGACGAAGGCTTGAGCGAGGGCGTGCAAGATTCCGAATACCGCAAGCGACAG
GCCGATCATCGTCGCGCTCCAGCGAAAGCGGTCCTCGCCGAAAATGACCCAGAGCGCTGCCGGCACCTGT
CCTACGAGTTGCATGATAAAGAAGACAGTCATAAGTGCGGCGACGATAGTCATGCCCCGCGCCCACCGGA
AGGAGCTGACTGGGTTGAAGGCTCTCAAGGGCATCGGTCGAGATCCCGGTGCCTAATGAGTGAGCTAACT
TACATTAATTGCGTTGCGCTCACTGCCCGCTTTCCAGTCGGGAAACCTGTCGTGCCAGCTGCATTAATGA
ATCGGCCAACGCGCGGGGAGAGGCGGTTTGCGTATTGGGCGCCAGGGTGGTTTTTCTTTTCACCAGTGAG
ACGGGCAACAGCTGATTGCCCTTCACCGCCTGGCCCTGAGAGAGTTGCAGCAAGCGGTCCACGCTGGTTT
GCCCCAGCAGGCGAAAATCCTGTTTGATGGTGGTTAACGGCGGGATATAACATGAGCTGTCTTCGGTATC
GTCGTATCCCACTACCGAGATGTCCGCACCAACGCGCAGCCCGGACTCGGTAATGGCGCGCATTGCGCCC
AGCGCCATCTGATCGTTGGCAACCAGCATCGCAGTGGGAACGATGCCCTCATTCAGCATTTGCATGGTTT
GTTGAAAACCGGACATGGCACTCCAGTCGCCTTCCCGTTCCGCTATCGGCTGAATTTGATTGCGAGTGAG
ATATTTATGCCAGCCAGCCAGACGCAGACGCGCCGAGACAGAACTTAATGGGCCCGCTAACAGCGCGATT
TGCTGGTGACCCAATGCGACCAGATGCTCCACGCCCAGTCGCGTACCGTCTTCATGGGAGAAAATAATAC
TGTTGATGGGTGTCTGGTCAGAGACATCAAGAAATAACGCCGGAACATTAGTGCAGGCAGCTTCCACAGC
AATGGCATCCTGGTCATCCAGCGGATAGTTAATGATCAGCCCACTGACGCGTTGCGCGAGAAGATTGTGC
ACCGCCGCTTTACAGGCTTCGACGCCGCTTCGTTCTACCATCGACACCACCACGCTGGCACCCAGTTGAT
CGGCGCGAGATTTAATCGCCGCGACAATTTGCGACGGCGCGTGCAGGGCCAGACTGGAGGTGGCAACGCC
AATCAGCAACGACTGTTTGCCCGCCAGTTGTTGTGCCACGCGGTTGGGAATGTAATTCAGCTCCGCCATC
GCCGCTTCCACTTTTTCCCGCGTTTTCGCAGAAACGTGGCTGGCCTGGTTCACCACGCGGGAAACGGTCT
GATAAGAGACACCGGCATACTCTGCGACATCGTATAACGTTACTGGTTTCACATTCACCACCCTGAATTG
ACTCTCTTCCGGGCGCTATCATGCCATACCGCGAAAGGTTTTGCGCCATTCGATGGTGTCCGGGATCTCG
ACGCTCTCCCTTATGCGACTCCTGCATTAGGAAGCAGCCCAGTAGTAGGTTGAGGCCGTTGAGCACCGCC
GCCGCAAGGAATGGTGCATGCAAGGAGATGGCGCCCAACAGTCCCCCGGCCACGGGGCCTGCCACCATAC
CCACGCCGAAACAAGCGCTCATGAGCCCGAAGTGGCGAGCCCGATCTTCCCCATCGGTGATGTCGGCGAT
ATAGGCGCCAGCAACCGCACCTGTGGCGCCGGTGATGCCGGCCACGATGCGTCCGGCGTAGAGGATCGAG
ATCGATCTCGATCCCGCGAAATTAATACGACTCACTATAGGGGAATTGTGAGCGGATAACAATTCCCCTC
TAGAAATAATTTTGTTTAACTTTAAGAAGGAGATATACATATGCACCACCACCATCATCATGAAAACTTG
TACTTCCAAAGCATGAAGCTGACAATCATTCGCCTGGAGAAATTTTCCGACCAGGATAGAATCGACCTTC
AGAAGATCTGGCCCGAATATTCTCCCAGTAGCCTCCAAGTAGACGACAACCATCGAATCTACGCCGCGAG
ATTTAATGAACGACTGCTTGCGGCGGTTAGGGTAACCCTCAGCGGTACGGAAGGTGCTCTGGACTCCCTG
CGGGTCCGAGGAGCAAACGTCTATATCAAGGCCGACAAGCAGAAGAACGGCATCAAGGCGAACTTCAAGA
TCCGCCACAACATCGAGGACGGCGGCGTGCAGCTCGCCTACCACTACCAGCAGAACACCCCCATCGGCGA
CGGCCCCGTGCTGCTGCCCGACAACCACTACCTGAGCGTGCAGTCCAAACTTTCGAAAGACCCCAACGAG
AAGCGCGATCACATGGTCCTGCTGGAGTTCGTGACCGCCGCCGGGATCACTCTCGGCATGGACGAGCTGT
ACAAGGGCGGTACCGGAGGGAGCATGGTGAGCAAGGGCGAGGAGCTGTTCACCGGGGTGGTGCCCATCCT
GGTCGAGCTGGACGGCGACGTAAACGGCCACAAGTTCAGCGTGTCCGGCGAGGGTGAGGGCGATGCCACC
TACGGCAAGCTGACCCTGAAGTTCATCTGCACCACCGGCAAGCTGCCCGTGCCCTGGCCCACCCTCGTGA
CCACCCTGACCTACGGCGTGCAGTGCTTCAGCCGCTACCCCGACCACATGAAGCAGCACGACTTCTTCAA
GTCCGCCATGCCCGAAGGCTACATCCAGGAGCGCACCATCTTCTTCAAGGACGACGGCAACTACAAGACC
CGCGCCGAGGTGAAGTTCGAGGGCGACACCCTGGTGAACCGCATCGAGCTGAAGGGCATCGACTTCAAGG
AGGACGGCAACATCCTGGGGCACAAGCTGGAGTACAACGGTGCTGAGGTGACAAGACGGAGAGGGGTAGG
ACAATATTTGCTCGAGGAGGTCCTTAGAAATAACCCCGGAGTAAGTTGCTGGTGGATGGCGGACGCTGGA
GTTGAGGATCGCGGAGTCATGACGGCTTTCATGCAGGCCCTTGGGTTCACCGCACAGCAAGGGGGCTGGG
AGAAGTGCTAGGAATTCGAGCTCCGTCGACAAGCTTGCGGCCGCACTCGAGCACCACCACCACCACCACT
GAGATCCGGCTGCTAACAAAGCCCGAAAGGAAGCTGAGTTGGCTGCTGCCACCGCTGAGCAATAACTAGC
ATAACCCCTTGGGGCCTCTAAACGGGTCTTGAGGGGTTTTTTGCTGAAAGGAGGAACTATATCCGGA
Features (pLannotate 1.2.2; 19 found; start..end, strand, type, name):
     13..441     +  rep_origin     f1 ori (sequence partly withheld): f1 bacteriophage origin of replication; arrow indicates direction of (+) strand synthesis
    494..551     +  promoter       AmpR promoter (fragment): bla
    560..1375    -  CDS            KanR: aminoglycoside phosphotransferase; aph(3')-Ia; confers resistance to kanamycin in bacteria or G418 (Geneticin®) in eukaryotes
   1497..2085    +  rep_origin     ori: high-copy-number ColE1/pMB1/pBR322/pUC origin of replication
   2271..2410    -  misc_feature   bom: basis of mobility region from pBR322
   2512..2703    -  CDS            rop: Rop protein, which maintains plasmids at low copy number; rop
   2720..3100    +  CDS            YPB1_ECOLX: Protein predicted: Swiss-Prot protein existence level 4. From Escherichia coli.
   3172..3463    -  CDS            TcR (fragment): tetracycline efflux protein; tet; confers resistance to tetracycline
   3478..3499    -  protein_bind   CAP binding site: CAP binding activates transcription in the presence of cAMP. E. coli catabolite activator protein
   3512..4594    -  CDS            lacI: lac repressor; lacI; The lac repressor binds to the lac operator to inhibit transcription in E. coli. This inhibition can be relieved by adding lactose or isopropyl-β-D-thiogalactopyranoside (IPTG).
   4595..4672    -  promoter       lacI promoter: lacI
   4680..4959    -  CDS            TcR (fragment): tetracycline efflux protein; tet; confers resistance to tetracycline
   4985..5003    +  promoter       T7 promoter: promoter for bacteriophage T7 RNA polymerase
   5004..5028    +  protein_bind   lac operator: The lac repressor binds to the lac operator to inhibit transcription in E. coli. This inhibition can be relieved by adding lactose or isopropyl-β-D-thiogalactopyranoside (IPTG). lac repressor encoded by lacI
   5043..5065    +  RBS            RBS: efficient ribosome binding site from bacteriophage T7 gene 10 (Olins and Rangwala, 1989)
   5328..6050    +  CDS            cEGFP: cEGFP is a basic (constitutively fluorescent) green fluorescent protein published in 2008, derived from Aequorea victoria.
   6274..6291    +  CDS            9xHis (fragment): 9xHis affinity tag
   6301..6350    +  CDS            SET1 (fragment): solubility-enhancement tag derived from T7 phage gene 10B
   6358..6405    +  terminator     T7 terminator: transcription terminator for bacteriophage T7 RNA polymerase
