[The description below was written by a language model from this plasmid's Addgene catalogue record and pLannotate feature annotations shown in this document.]
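Description:
Ecoli PancACe is a bacterial expression plasmid of about 6.4 kb, built on the pET28 backbone, that produces the genetically encoded acetyl-CoA biosensor PancACe in E. coli. It is selected with kanamycin through an aminoglycoside phosphotransferase gene. It replicates from a ColE1/pBR322-type origin accompanied by the bom region and the rop gene, which matches its catalogued low copy number. An f1 phage origin is also present. Short tetracycline-resistance fragments and an AmpR promoter fragment in the annotation appear to be non-functional backbone remnants.

The roughly 1.16 kb insert is listed as deriving from E. coli and Aequorea victoria sequences. The feature table detects a circularly permuted GFP-type coding region within it, and the record notes that this cpGFP portion was cloned from an earlier plasmid. The flanking coding sequence on either side of the fluorescent protein is not annotated; it presumably corresponds to the E. coli-derived sensing domain, but the record does not name that protein.

Expression is driven by a T7 promoter fused to a lac operator, followed by the T7 gene 10 ribosome binding site and ended by the T7 terminator. The plasmid-borne lacI gene supplies repressor, so transcription requires a host providing T7 RNA polymerase and is induced with IPTG or lactose.

The catalogue lists an N-terminal 6xHis tag. The annotation does not mark that tag, and instead picks up a His-tag fragment downstream of the insert, typical of the pET28 cloning region; whether this is translated is not stated. The construct suits recombinant production and affinity purification of the sensor, or fluorescence-based monitoring of acetyl-CoA in bacterial cells.
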