Addgene plasmid #215712: Ecoli PancACe
Purpose: Expresses acetyl-CoA biosensor in Ecoli
Depositing lab: Katharine Diehl. Depositing organization: University of Utah. Publication: A genetically encoded fluorescent biosensor for visualization of acetyl-CoA in live cells. Smith JJ, Valentino TR, Ablicki AH, Banerjee R, Colligan AR, Eckert DM, Desjardins GA, Diehl KL. Cell Chem Biol. 2025 Jan 21:S2451-9456(25)00002-9. doi: 10.1016/j.chembiol.2025.01.002. PubMed 39874963.
Backbone
  Vector backbone: pET28
  Backbone size w/o insert (bp): 5300
  Total vector size (bp): 6400
  Vector type: Bacterial Expression
Growth in bacteria
  Bacterial resistance: Kanamycin, 50 μg/mL
  Growth temperature: 37°C
  Growth strain: DH5alpha
  Copy number: Low Copy
Gene/Insert
  Gene/Insert name: PancACe (alt name: acetyl-CoA biosensor)
  Species: E. coli, A. victoria
  Insert size (bp): 1158
  Promoter: T7
  Tag / fusion protein: 6xHis (N terminal on insert)
  Cloning method: Gibson Cloning
  Sequencing primers: 5′ T7; 3′ T7 term
Resource information
  A portion of this plasmid was derived from a plasmid made by: The cpGFP portion of the gene was cloned from Addgene plasmid #64854 (Jin Zhang).
Terms and licenses: Academic/Nonprofit Terms; Industry Terms: Not Available to Industry
Depositor comments: Please visit https://doi.org/10.1101/2023.12.31.573774 for bioRxiv preprint.
How to cite: Ecoli PancACe was a gift from Katharine Diehl (Addgene plasmid # 215712 ; http://n2t.net/addgene:215712 ; RRID:Addgene_215712)
